Addgene plasmid #171089: pTUB1-Spy.dCas9-CAT-U6-sgRNA(decoy)
Purpose: CRISPR interference. Construct for expressing catalytically inactive Cas9 (dCas9) from Streptococcus pyogenes in Toxoplasma gondii. Suitable for generating stable cell lines.
Depositing lab: Sebastian Lourido. Depositing organization: Whitehead Institute for Biomedical Research. Publication: CRISPR-Mediated Transcriptional Repression in Toxoplasma gondii. Markus BM, Boydston EA, Lourido S. mSphere. 2021 Oct 13:e0047421. doi: 10.1128/mSphere.00474-21. PubMed 34643425.
Backbone
  Vector backbone: pX330
  Backbone size w/o insert (bp): 4000
  Total vector size (bp): 9826
  Vector type: CRISPR ; Toxoplasma gondii expression
  Selectable markers: Chloramphenicol
Growth in bacteria
  Bacterial resistance: Ampicillin, 100 μg/mL
  Growth temperature: 37°C
  Growth strain: DH5alpha
  Copy number: High Copy
Gene/Insert 1
  Gene/Insert name: Decoy sgRNA (alt names: sgRNA NHE1 3′UTR; sgRNA#1)
  Species: Synthetic; Streptococcus pyogenes, Toxoplasma gondii
  Insert size (bp): 97
  Promoter: U6 (Toxoplasma gondii)
  Cloning method: Unknown
  Sequencing primers: 5′ ccggccgactctaaataggag; 3′ gcgggacatgcatggtac
Gene/Insert 2
  Gene/Insert name: dCas9 (alt names: Spy.dCas9; Streptococcus pyogenes dCas9)
  Species: Synthetic; originally from Streptococcus pyogenes, human codon-optimized
  Insert size (bp): 4101
  Mutation: D10A, H840A
  Promoter: TUB1 (Toxoplasma gondii)
  Tag / fusion protein: 3X FLAG (N terminal on backbone); Nuclear Localization Signal (N terminal on backbone); Nuclear Localization Signal (C terminal on backbone)
  Cloning method: Unknown
  Sequencing primers: 5′ aacccgcgcagaagacatcc; 3′ aacttcctgtacctggccagc
Gene/Insert 3
  Gene/Insert name: Chloramphenicol acetyltransferase (alt name: CAT)
  Species: Shigella flexneri
  Insert size (bp): 657
  Promoter: TUB1 (Toxoplasma gondii)
  Cloning method: Restriction Enzyme; 5′ cloning site PciI (not destroyed); 3′ cloning site XbaI (not destroyed)
  Sequencing primers: 5′ cgtaacacgccacatcttgc; 3′ gtgttcacccttgttacaccg
Resource information
  A portion of this plasmid was derived from a plasmid made by: This plasmid was adapted from a construct previously published by Saima Sidik et al. (Addgene plasmid # 80323 ; A Genome-wide CRISPR Screen in Toxoplasma Identifies Essential Apicomplexan Genes. Sidik SM, Huet D, Ganesan SM, Huynh MH, Wang T, Nasamu AS, Thiru P, Saeij JP, Carruthers VB, Niles JC, Lourido S. Cell. 2016 Sep 8;166(6):1423-1435.e12. doi: 10.1016/j.cell.2016.08.019. Epub 2016 Sep 2. 10.1016/j.cell.2016.08.019 PubMed 27594426)
Terms and licenses: Academic/Nonprofit Terms; Industry Terms: Not Available to Industry
How to cite: pTUB1-Spy.dCas9-CAT-U6-sgRNA(decoy) was a gift from Sebastian Lourido (Addgene plasmid # 171089 ; http://n2t.net/addgene:171089 ; RRID:Addgene_171089)
