[The description below was written by a language model from this plasmid's Addgene catalogue record and pLannotate feature annotations shown in this document.]
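Description:
pTUB1-Spy.dCas9-CAT-U6-sgRNA(decoy) is a CRISPR interference plasmid for the parasite Toxoplasma gondii, built on a pX330-derived backbone and adapted from an earlier Toxoplasma Cas9 construct used for genome-wide screening. In E. coli it is propagated as a high-copy plasmid through a ColE1/pUC-type origin and selected with ampicillin via the bla gene. An f1 origin, an AAV2 inverted terminal repeat and a bGH polyadenylation signal are also annotated; these appear to be leftovers of the pX330 lineage rather than elements with a stated role in the parasite. The catalogue lists a total size of 9,826 bp, whereas the sequenced record used for annotation is 9,926 nt.

The plasmid carries three expression units. The T. gondii TUB1 promoter drives a human codon-optimized Streptococcus pyogenes dCas9 with the D10A and H840A mutations, which abolish both nuclease activities while preserving guide-directed DNA binding. The protein carries an N-terminal 3xFLAG tag and nuclear localization signals at both ends, the C-terminal one annotated as the nucleoplasmin NLS. A T. gondii U6 promoter expresses a single guide RNA built on the S. pyogenes scaffold. This "decoy" guide is also recorded as targeting the NHE1 3′UTR, and its name suggests it serves as a placeholder or control guide, though the record does not say so explicitly. A second TUB1 promoter drives chloramphenicol acetyltransferase, which provides chloramphenicol selection in the parasite. The parasite promoters are not picked up by the automated feature table and are known only from the catalogue fields.

The construct is intended for generating stable dCas9-expressing Toxoplasma lines for CRISPR-mediated transcriptional repression.
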