Features (pLannotate 1.2.2; 16 found; start..end, strand, type, name):
     88..139     +  misc_feature   bom (fragment): basis of mobility region from pBR322
    144..284     -  repeat_region  AAV2 ITR: inverted terminal repeat of adeno-associated virus serotype 2 inverted
    389..500     -  polyA_signal   bGH poly(A) signal: bovine growth hormone polyadenylation signal
    534..581     -  CDS            nucleoplasmin NLS: bipartite nuclear localization signal from nucleoplasmin
    582..3080    -  CDS            Cas9(C): C-terminal portion of Streptococcus pyogenes Cas9 (Zetsche et al., 2015)
   3081..4682    -  CDS            dCas9(N): N-terminal portion of catalytically inactive Streptococcus pyogenes dCas9 carrying the D10A mutation (Zetsche et al., 2015)
   5330..5405    -  misc_RNA       gRNA scaffold: guide RNA scaffold for the Streptococcus pyogenes CRISPR/Cas9 system
   5932..5953    +  misc_feature   MCS (fragment): pBluescript multiple cloning site
   6271..6923    -  CDS            CmR (fragment): chloramphenicol acetyltransferase; cat; confers resistance to chloramphenicol
   7433..7472    +  misc_feature   MCS (fragment): pBluescript multiple cloning site
   7534..8122    -  rep_origin     ori: high-copy-number ColE1/pMB1/pBR322/pUC origin of replication
   8293..9153    -  CDS            AmpR: β-lactamase; bla; confers resistance to ampicillin, carbenicillin, and related antibiotics
   9154..9258    -  promoter       AmpR promoter: bla
   9353..9388    +  CDS            rop (fragment): Rop protein, which maintains plasmids at low copy number; rop
   9490..9539    +  misc_feature   bom (fragment): basis of mobility region from pBR322
   9540..69      -  rep_origin     f1 ori (across the origin) (sequence partly withheld): f1 bacteriophage origin of replication; arrow indicates direction of (+) strand synthesis
>Addgene plasmid #171089 | pTUB1-Spy.dCas9-CAT-U6-sgRNA(decoy) | addgene full sequence | sequence record 339962 | Addgene NGS Result
[87 nt withheld, positions 1-87]
TATGCGGTGTGAAATACCGCACAGATGCGTAAGGAGAAAATACCGCATCAGGCGCCCCTGCAGGCAGCTG
CGCGCTCGCTCGCTCACTGAGGCCGCCCGGGCAAAGCCCGGGCGTCGGGCGACCTTTGGTCGCCCGGCCT
CAGTGAGCGAGCGAGCGCGCAGAGAGGGAGTGGCCAACTCCATCACTAGGGGTTCCTGCGGCCGCTCCCC
AGCATGCCTGCTATTCTCTTCCCAATCCTCCCCCTTGCTGTCCTGCCCCACCCCACCCCCCAGAATAGAA
TGACACCTACTCAGACAATGCGATGCAATTTCCTCATTTTATTAGGAAAGGACAGTGGGAGTGGCACCTT
CCAGGGTCAAGGAAGGCACGGGGGAGGGGCAAACAACAGATGGCTGGCAACTAGAAGGCACAGTCGAGGC
TGATCAGCGAGCTCTAGGAATTCTTACTTTTTCTTTTTTGCCTGGCCGGCCTTTTTCGTGGCCGCCGGCC
TTTTGTCGCCTCCCAGCTGAGACAGGTCGATCCGTGTCTCGTACAGGCCGGTGATGCTCTGGTGGATCAG
GGTGGCGTCCAGCACCTCTTTGGTGCTGGTGTACCTCTTCCGGTCGATGGTGGTGTCAAAGTACTTGAAG
GCGGCAGGGGCTCCCAGATTGGTCAGGGTAAACAGGTGGATGATATTCTCGGCCTGCTCTCTGATGGGCT
TATCCCGGTGCTTGTTGTAGGCGGACAGCACTTTGTCCAGATTAGCGTCGGCCAGGATCACTCTCTTGGA
GAACTCGCTGATCTGCTCGATGATCTCGTCCAGGTAGTGCTTGTGCTGTTCCACAAACAGCTGTTTCTGC
TCATTATCCTCGGGGGAGCCCTTCAGCTTCTCATAGTGGCTGGCCAGGTACAGGAAGTTCACATATTTGG
AGGGCAGGGCCAGTTCGTTTCCCTTCTGCAGTTCGCCGGCAGAGGCCAGCATTCTCTTCCGGCCGTTTTC
CAGCTCGAACAGGGAGTACTTAGGCAGCTTGATGATCAGGTCCTTTTTCACTTCTTTGTAGCCCTTGGCT
TCCAGAAAGTCGATGGGATTCTTCTCGAAGCTGCTTCTTTCCATGATGGTGATCCCCAGCAGCTCTTTCA
CACTCTTCAGTTTCTTGGACTTGCCCTTTTCCACTTTGGCCACCACCAGCACAGAATAGGCCACGGTGGG
GCTGTCGAAGCCGCCGTACTTCTTAGGGTCCCAGTCCTTCTTTCTGGCGATCAGCTTATCGCTGTTCCTC
TTGGGCAGGATAGACTCTTTGCTGAAGCCGCCTGTCTGCACCTCGGTCTTTTTCACGATATTCACTTGGG
GCATGCTCAGCACTTTCCGCACGGTGGCAAAATCCCGGCCCTTATCCCACACGATCTCCCCGGTTTCGCC
GTTTGTCTCGATCAGAGGCCGCTTCCGGATCTCGCCGTTGGCCAGGGTAATCTCGGTCTTGAAAAAGTTC
ATGATGTTGCTGTAGAAGAAGTACTTGGCGGTAGCCTTGCCGATTTCCTGCTCGCTCTTGGCGATCATCT
TCCGCACGTCGTACACCTTGTAGTCGCCGTACACGAACTCGCTTTCCAGCTTAGGGTACTTTTTGATCAG
GGCGGTTCCCACGACGGCGTTCAGGTAGGCGTCGTGGGCGTGGTGGTAGTTGTTGATCTCGCGCACTTTG
TAAAACTGGAAATCCTTCCGGAAATCGGACACCAGCTTGGACTTCAGGGTGATCACTTTCACTTCCCGGA
TCAGCTTGTCATTCTCGTCGTACTTAGTGTTCATCCGGGAGTCCAGGATCTGTGCCACGTGCTTTGTGAT
CTGCCGGGTTTCCACCAGCTGTCTCTTGATGAAGCCGGCCTTATCCAGTTCGCTCAGGCCGCCTCTCTCG
GCCTTGGTCAGATTGTCGAACTTTCTCTGGGTAATCAGCTTGGCGTTCAGCAGCTGCCGCCAGTAGTTCT
TCATCTTCTTCACGACCTCTTCGGAGGGCACGTTGTCGCTCTTGCCCCGGTTCTTGTCGCTTCTGGTCAG
CACCTTGTTGTCGATGGAGTCGTCCTTCAGAAAGCTCTGAGGCACGATAGCGTCCACATCGTAGTCGGAC
AGCCGGTTGATGTCCAGTTCCTGGTCCACGTACATATCCCGCCCATTCTGCAGGTAGTACAGGTACAGCT
TCTCGTTCTGCAGCTGGGTGTTTTCCACGGGGTGTTCTTTCAGGATCTGGCTGCCCAGCTCTTTGATGCC
CTCTTCGATCCGCTTCATTCTCTCGCGGCTGTTCTTCTGTCCCTTCTGGGTGGTCTGGTTCTCTCTGGCC
ATTTCGATCACGATGTTCTCGGGCTTGTGCCGGCCCATCACTTTCACGAGCTCGTCCACCACCTTCACTG
TCTGCAGGATGCCCTTCTTAATGGCGGGGCTGCCGGCCAGATTGGCAATGTGCTCGTGCAGGCTATCGCC
CTGGCCGGACACCTGGGCTTTCTGGATGTCCTCTTTAAAGGTCAGGCTGTCGTCGTGGATCAGCTGCATG
AAGTTTCTGTTGGCGAAGCCGTCGGACTTCAGGAAATCCAGGATTGTCTTGCCGGACTGCTTGTCCCGGA
TGCCGTTGATCAGCTTCCGGCTCAGCCTGCCCCAGCCGGTGTATCTCCGCCGCTTCAGCTGCTTCATCAC
TTTGTCGTCGAACAGGTGGGCATAGGTTTTCAGCCGTTCCTCGATCATCTCTCTGTCCTCAAACAGTGTC
AGGGTCAGCACGATATCTTCCAGAATGTCCTCGTTTTCCTCATTGTCCAGGAAGTCCTTGTCCTTGATAA
TTTTCAGCAGATCGTGGTATGTGCCCAGGGAGGCGTTGAACCGATCTTCCACGCCGGAGATTTCCACGGA
GTCGAAGCACTCGATTTTCTTGAAGTAGTCCTCTTTCAGCTGCTTCACGGTCACTTTCCGGTTGGTCTTG
AACAGCAGGTCCACGATGGCCTTTTTCTGCTCGCCGCTCAGGAAGGCGGGCTTTCTCATTCCCTCGGTCA
CGTATTTCACTTTGGTCAGCTCGTTATACACGGTGAAGTACTCGTACAGCAGGCTGTGCTTGGGCAGCAC
CTTCTCGTTGGGCAGGTTCTTATCGAAGTTGGTCATCCGCTCGATGAAGCTCTGGGCGGAAGCGCCCTTG
TCCACCACTTCCTCGAAGTTCCAGGGGGTGATGGTTTCCTCGCTCTTTCTGGTCATCCAGGCGAATCTGC
TGTTTCCCCTGGCCAGAGGGCCCACGTAGTAGGGGATGCGGAAGGTCAGGATCTTCTCGATCTTTTCCCG
GTTGTCCTTCAGGAATGGGTAAAAATCTTCCTGCCGCCGCAGAATGGCGTGCAGCTCTCCCAGGTGGATC
TGGTGGGGGATGCTGCCGTTGTCGAAGGTCCGCTGCTTCCGCAGCAGGTCCTCTCTGTTCAGCTTCACGA
GCAGTTCCTCGGTGCCGTCCATCTTTTCCAGGATGGGCTTGATGAACTTGTAGAACTCTTCCTGGCTGGC
TCCGCCGTCAATGTAGCCGGCGTAGCCGTTCTTGCTCTGGTCGAAGAAAATCTCTTTGTACTTCTCAGGC
AGCTGCTGCCGCACGAGAGCTTTCAGCAGGGTCAGGTCCTGGTGGTGCTCGTCGTATCTCTTGATCATAG
AGGCGCTCAGGGGGGCCTTGGTGATCTCGGTGTTCACTCTCAGGATGTCGCTCAGCAGGATGGCGTCGGA
CAGGTTCTTGGCGGCCAGAAACAGGTCGGCGTACTGGTCGCCGATCTGGGCCAGCAGGTTGTCCAGGTCG
TCGTCGTAGGTGTCCTTGCTCAGCTGCAGTTTGGCATCCTCGGCCAGGTCGAAGTTGCTCTTGAAGTTGG
GGGTCAGGCCCAGGCTCAGGGCAATCAGGTTTCCGAACAGGCCATTCTTCTTCTCGCCGGGCAGCTGGGC
GATCAGATTTTCCAGCCGTCTGCTCTTGCTCAGTCTGGCAGACAGGATGGCCTTGGCGTCCACGCCGCTG
GCGTTGATGGGGTTTTCCTCGAACAGCTGGTTGTAGGTCTGCACCAGCTGGATGAACAGCTTGTCCACGT
CGCTGTTGTCGGGGTTCAGGTCGCCCTCGATCAGGAAGTGGCCCCGGAACTTGATCATGTGGGCCAGGGC
CAGATAGATCAGCCGCAGGTCGGCCTTGTCGGTGCTGTCCACCAGTTTCTTTCTCAGGTGGTAGATGGTG
GGGTACTTCTCGTGGTAGGCCACCTCGTCCACGATGTTGCCGAAGATGGGGTGCCGCTCGTGCTTCTTAT
CCTCTTCCACCAGGAAGGACTCTTCCAGTCTGTGGAAGAAGCTGTCGTCCACCTTGGCCATCTCGTTGCT
GAAGATCTCTTGCAGATAGCAGATCCGGTTCTTCCGTCTGGTGTATCTTCTTCTGGCGGTTCTCTTCAGC
CGGGTGGCCTCGGCTGTTTCGCCGCTGTCGAACAGCAGGGCTCCGATCAGGTTCTTCTTGATGCTGTGCC
GGTCGGTGTTGCCCAGCACCTTGAATTTCTTGCTGGGCACCTTGTACTCGTCGGTGATCACGGCCCAGCC
CACAGAGTTGGTGCCGATGGCCAGGCCGATGCTGTACTTCTTGTCGGCTGCTGGGACTCCGTGGATACCG
ACCTTCCGCTTCTTCTTTGGGGCCATCTTATCGTCATCGTCTTTGTAATCAATATCATGATCCTTGTAGT
CTCCGTCGTGGTCCTTATAGTCCATGGTGTCGAAAAAGGGAATTCAAGAAAAAATGCCAACGAGTAGTTT
TCCGCAAGAACTTCACACAAGGTGATTGTGTAACACCGTTTGGTGGATGTCTTCTGCGCGGGTTGCGTCG
TCAGGGACGGCGAACGAGTGCTTGTTCTCTACGAGACTCGCAAAGAGAAGGAAAGGGCGAAATTCAAGAG
AGAATCCAACAAGGAGGACTCTCTGCTAATATTCGCCGCCTTTAACACATCTAAAAGTTCACAGAGAACA
AACAAAATGTTTCTGACACATCCCCTTCGTGCGCGCGCATCTCCACCGGTCCAACCAGGATCACCAACCG
CACCCAATGCAGGCACCACCCCTGTTCTGCGATGAGCGCAAGCCGTCCTGAGTTACGCCTTCGGCATCTG
ACTGCCCACCGCGAGCCGGCCTGCTCCGCAACGTCATCCCGCTGAGACGATGATTCCTGATCACTCCGCT
GATGCAGAGAATTTCACGAACGCGGGACATGCATGGTACCTCTAGAGAAAAAGAAAAAAAAAGCACCGAC
TCGGTGCCACTTTTTCAAGTTGATAACGGACTAGCCTTATTTTAACTTGCTATTTCTAGCTCTAAAACAC
GGTGCTAAACTGCATTCTCAACTTGACATCCCCATTTACCAGAAGGCAAACACCCCCTTCGGGGACGAGG
TGACCCTGCGCGACAGAAAGCCCCTTCGAAGAGCGCACAGGGAGGAAGCAGGCCTCTGCAGGTCGCCATT
TGAAAATCTGACAGAACTGATGGAAATATGATTCTTGTCAGAGAAGACATTCGAGAGTTCGAAGGTTTCC
CCCTTGGCTCTACATATCCCAGTGTCTCGCGTTCTGCAGGAGGCGCGTCAGGCCTAGGATGCAATATTGG
CGCCCAATTCACAGTGCAGCGGCGCAGCCGTCGCAACACTTCGCAGCGTGAAAGACTTATCGCTCTCCGC
CTCTCGATGGTTCGGGATGTTCGCTTCGAGTGTATGCTGCGCAAGCTTTCGCGTTTGGGTACGTTAATTT
GAAATCTTTCGCGTTTCCCGTGTGCCCTCAGTGTCTCCAACATGTGGCCGCGGTGAAATCGTCCCCACGA
CGATTTCAACTCGCGCACTTTGTCTCATCGGTACCTCTAGAACTAGTGGATCCCCCTCGGGGGGGCAAGA
ATTGTGTTAACCGGTTCGACTAAAACAACTGATAGCTGTCTTGTGTATTGACCCATGTGGCGCGTGTGTC
GACGGCGATCAACATCAGCCAGGTCCGCCACACATCCGTTCAGAGATTCGGACCCAGTCATAAACTTTCG
CTGCTTGCTGCGAAACACTCCTATTTAGAGTCGGCCGGTTTTTGTGGATGTGACACCTGCAAGCCACAAC
GGAACAACTCAGTTTCTTTATAATGGGGCACATGCTGCACGAAGTGTGTTTCCTTTGTCGATTTGAGAAG
TGAGCACAACGGTGATTAATTAAGCCCCGCCCTGCCACTCATCGCAGTACTGTTGTAATTCATTAAGCAT
TCTGCCGACATGGAAGCCATCACAAACGGCATGATGAACCTGAATCGCCAGCGGCATCAGCACCTTGTCG
CCTTGCGTATAATATTTGCCCATGGTGAAAACGGGGGCGAAGAAGTTGTCCATATTGGCCACGTTTAAAT
CAAAACTGGTGAAACTCACCCAGGGATTGGCTGAGACGAAAAACATATTCTCAATAAACCCTTTAGGGAA
ATAGGCCAGGTTTTCACCGTAACACGCCACATCTTGCGAATATATGTGTAGAAACTGCCGGAAATCGTCG
TGGTATTCACTCCAGAGCGATGAAAACGTTTCAGTTTGCTCATGGAAAACGGTGTAACAAGGGTGAACAC
TATCCCATATCACCAGCTCACCGTCTTTCATTGCCATACGGAATTCCGGATGAGCATTCATCAGGCGGGC
AAGAATGTGAATAAATGCCGGATAAAACTTGTGCTTATTTTTCTTTACGGTCTTTAAAAAGGCCGTAATA
TCCAGCTGAACGGTCTGGTTATAGGTACATTGAGCAACTGACTGAAATGCCTCAAAATGTTCTTTACGAT
GCCATTGGGATATATCAACGGTGGTATATCCAGTGATTTTTTTCTCATGCATTTTGTCGAAAAAGGGAAT
TCAAGAAAAAATGCCAACGAGTAGTTTTCCGCAAGAACTTCACACAAGGTGATTGTGTAACACCGTTTGG
TGGATGTCTTCTGCGCGGGTTGCGTCGTCAGGGACGGCGAACGAGTGCTTGTTCTCTACGAGACTCGCAA
AGAGAAGGAAAGGGCGAAATTCAAGAGAGAATCCAACAAGGAGGACTCTCTGCTAATATTCGCCGCCTTT
AACACATCTAAAAGTTCACAGAGAACAAACAAAATGTTTCTGACACATCCCCTTCGTGCGCGCGCATCTC
CACCGGTCCAACCAGGATCACCAACCGCACCCAATGCAGGCACCACCCCTGTTCTGCGATGAGCGCAAGC
CGTCCTGAGTTACGCCTTCGGCATCTGACTGCCCACCGCGAGCCGGCCTGCTCCGCAACGTCATCCCGCT
GAGACGATGATTCCTGATCACTCCGCTGATGCAGAGAATTTCACGAACGCGGGACATGCATCGCCATCAA
GCTTATCGATACCGTCGACCTCGAGGGGGGGCCCGACATGTGAGCAAAAGGCCAGCAAAAGGCCAGGAAC
CGTAAAAAGGCCGCGTTGCTGGCGTTTTTCCATAGGCTCCGCCCCCCTGACGAGCATCACAAAAATCGAC
GCTCAAGTCAGAGGTGGCGAAACCCGACAGGACTATAAAGATACCAGGCGTTTCCCCCTGGAAGCTCCCT
CGTGCGCTCTCCTGTTCCGACCCTGCCGCTTACCGGATACCTGTCCGCCTTTCTCCCTTCGGGAAGCGTG
GCGCTTTCTCATAGCTCACGCTGTAGGTATCTCAGTTCGGTGTAGGTCGTTCGCTCCAAGCTGGGCTGTG
TGCACGAACCCCCCGTTCAGCCCGACCGCTGCGCCTTATCCGGTAACTATCGTCTTGAGTCCAACCCGGT
AAGACACGACTTATCGCCACTGGCAGCAGCCACTGGTAACAGGATTAGCAGAGCGAGGTATGTAGGCGGT
GCTACAGAGTTCTTGAAGTGGTGGCCTAACTACGGCTACACTAGAAGAACAGTATTTGGTATCTGCGCTC
TGCTGAAGCCAGTTACCTTCGGAAAAAGAGTTGGTAGCTCTTGATCCGGCAAACAAACCACCGCTGGTAG
CGGTGGTTTTTTTGTTTGCAAGCAGCAGATTACGCGCAGAAAAAAAGGATCTCAAGAAGATCCTTTGATC
TTTTCTACGGGGTCTGACGCTCAGTGGAACGAAAACTCACGTTAAGGGATTTTGGTCATGAGATTATCAA
AAAGGATCTTCACCTAGATCCTTTTAAATTAAAAATGAAGTTTTAAATCAATCTAAAGTATATATGAGTA
AACTTGGTCTGACAGTTACCAATGCTTAATCAGTGAGGCACCTATCTCAGCGATCTGTCTATTTCGTTCA
TCCATAGTTGCCTGACTCCCCGTCGTGTAGATAACTACGATACGGGAGGGCTTACCATCTGGCCCCAGTG
CTGCAATGATACCGCGGCTTCCACGCTCACCGGCTCCAGATTTATCAGCAATAAACCAGCCAGCCGGAAG
GGCCGAGCGCAGAAGTGGTCCTGCAACTTTATCCGCCTCCATCCAGTCTATTAATTGTTGCCGGGAAGCT
AGAGTAAGTAGTTCGCCAGTTAATAGTTTGCGCAACGTTGTTGCCATTGCTACAGGCATCGTGGTGTCAC
GCTCGTCGTTTGGTATGGCTTCATTCAGCTCCGGTTCCCAACGATCAAGGCGAGTTACATGATCCCCCAT
GTTGTGCAAAAAAGCGGTTAGCTCCTTCGGTCCTCCGATCGTTGTCAGAAGTAAGTTGGCCGCAGTGTTA
TCACTCATGGTTATGGCAGCACTGCATAATTCTCTTACTGTCATGCCATCCGTAAGATGCTTTTCTGTGA
CTGGTGAGTACTCAACCAAGTCATTCTGAGAATAGTGTATGCGGCGACCGAGTTGCTCTTGCCCGGCGTC
AATACGGGATAATACCGCGCCACATAGCAGAACTTTAAAAGTGCTCATCATTGGAAAACGTTCTTCGGGG
CGAAAACTCTCAAGGATCTTACCGCTGTTGAGATCCAGTTCGATGTAACCCACTCGTGCACCCAACTGAT
CTTCAGCATCTTTTACTTTCACCAGCGTTTCTGGGTGAGCAAAAACAGGAAGGCAAAATGCCGCAAAAAA
GGGAATAAGGGCGACACGGAAATGTTGAATACTCATACTCTTCCTTTTTCAATATTATTGAAGCATTTAT
CAGGGTTATTGTCTCATGAGCGGATACATATTTGAATGTATTTAGAAAAATAAACAAATAGGGGTTCCGC
GCACATTTCCCCGAAAAGTGCCACCTGACGTCTAAGAAACCATTATTATCATGACATTAACCTATAAAAA
TAGGCGTATCACGAGGCCCTTTCGTCTCGCGCGTTTCGGTGATGACGGTGAAAACCTCTGACACATGCAG
CTCCCGGAGACGGTCACAGCTTGTCTGTAAGCGGATGCCGGGAGCAGACAAGCCCGTCAGGGCGCGTCAG
CGGGTGTTGGCGGGTGTCGGGGCTGGCTTAACTATGCGGCATCAGAGCAGATTGTACTGAGAGTGCACCA
TAAAATTGTAAACGTTAATATTTTGTTAAAATTCGCGTTAAATTTTTGTTAAATCAGCTCATTTTTTAAC
CAATAGACCGAAATCGGCAAAATCCCTTATAAATCAAAAGAATAGCCCGAGATAGAGT
[37 nt withheld, positions 9666-9702]
AAAGAACGTGGACTCCAACGTCAAAGG
[141 nt withheld, positions 9730-9870]
G
[46 nt withheld, positions 9872-9917]
AGGCGCTGG
